>Addgene plasmid #68347 | AAV:ITR-U6-sgRNA (Backbone) PCB-FlPO-WPRE-syntetisk pA-UTR | addgene full sequence | sequence record 386494 | Addgene NGS Result
CCTGCAGGCAGCTGCGCGCTCGCTCGCTCACTGAGGCCGCCCGGGCGTCGGGCGACCTTTGGTCGCCCGG
CCTCAGTGAGCGAGCGAGCGCGCAGAGAGGGAGTGGCCAACTCCATCACTAGGGGTTCCTGCGGCCGCAC
GCGTGAGGGCCTATTTCCCATGATTCCTTCATATTTGCATATACGATACAAGGCTGTTAGAGAGATAATT
GGAATTAATTTGACTGTAAACACAAAGATATTAGTACAAAATACGTGACGTAGAAAGTAATAATTTCTTG
GGTAGTTTGCAGTTTTAAAATTATGTTTTAAAATGGACTATCATATGCTTACCGTAACTTGAAAGTATTT
CGATTTCTTGGCTTTATATATCTTGTGGAAAGGACGAAACACCGGAAGAGCGAGCTCTTCTGTTTTAGAG
CTAGAAATAGCAAGTTAAAATAAGGCTAGTCCGTTATCAACTTGAAAAAGTGGCACCGAGTCGGTGCTTT
TTTGTTTTAGAGCTAGAAATAGCAAGTTAAAATAAGGCTAGTCCGTAGCGCGTGCGCCAATTCTGCAGAC
AAATTCTAGAGGTACCCGTTACATAACTTACGGTAAATGGCCCGCCTGGCTGACCGCCCAACGACCCCCG
CCCATTGACGTCAATAGTAACGCCAATAGGGACTTTCCATTGACGTCAATGGGTGGAGTATTTACGGTAA
ACTGCCCACTTGGCAGTACATCAAGTGTATCATATGCCAAGTACGCCCCCTATTGACGTCAATGACGGTA
AATGGCCCGCCTGGCATTGTGCCCAGTACATGACCTTATGGGACTTTCCTACTTGGCAGTACATCTACGT
ATTAGTCATCGCTATTACCATGGTCGAGGTGAGCCCCACGTTCTGCTTCACTCTCCCCATCTCCCCCCCC
TCCCCACCCCCAATTTTGTATTTATTTATTTTTTAATTATTTTGTGCAGCGATGGGGGCGGGGGGGGGGG
GGCGCGCGCCAGGCGGGGCGGGGGGGGGGGGGGGGGGGGGGGGGGGGGGGGGGGGGGGGGGGGGGGGGGG
SGRAGGGGGGGGGGGGGSGGGGGGGKKGGKKGGGKGGGGGGGGGGGGGGGGGGGGGGGGGGGGGGGGGGG
GGGGGGGGGGGGGGGGSGGGGCGAGGGGCGGGGCGGGGCGAGGCGGAGAGGTGCGGCGGCAGCCAATCAG
AGCGGCGCGCTCCGAAAGTTTCCTTTTATGGCGAGGCGGCGGCGGCGGCGGCCCTATAAAAAGCGAAGCG
CGCGGCGGGCGGGAGTCGCTGCGCGCTGCCTTCGCCCCGTGCCCCGCTCCGCCGCCGCCTCGCGCCGCCC
GCCCCGGCTCTGACTGACCGCGTTACTCCCACAGGTGAGCGGGCGGGACGGCCCTTCTCCTCCGGGCTGT
AATTAGCTGAGCAAGAGGTAAGGGTTTAAGGGATGGTTGGTTGGTGGGGTATTAATGTTTAATTACCTGG
AGCACCTGCCTGAAATCACTTTTTTTCAGGTTGGACCGGTGCCACCATGGCTCCTAAGAAGAAGAGGAAG
GTGATGAGCCAGTTCGACATCCTGTGCAAGACCCCCCCCAAGGTGCTGGTGCGGCAGTTCGTGGAGAGAT
TCGAGAGGCCCAGCGGCGAGAAGATCGCCAGCTGTGCCGCCGAGCTGACCTACCTGTGCTGGATGATCAC
CCACAACGGCACCGCCATCAAGAGGGCCACCTTCATGAGCTACAACACCATCATCAGCAACAGCCTGAGC
TTCGACATCGTGAACAAGAGCCTGCAGTTCAAGTACAAGACCCAGAAGGCCACCATCCTGGAGGCCAGCC
TGAAGAAGCTGATCCCCGCCTGGGAGTTCACCATCATCCCTTACAACGGCCAGAAGCACCAGAGCGACAT
CACCGACATCGTGTCCAGCCTGCAGCTGCAGTTCGAGAGCAGCGAGGAGGCCGACAAGGGCAACAGCCAC
AGCAAGAAGATGCTGAAGGCCCTGCTGTCCGAGGGCGAGAGCATCTGGGAGATCACCGAGAAGATCCTGA
ACAGCTTCGAGTACACCAGCAGGTTCACCAAGACCAAGACCCTGTACCAGTTCCTGTTCCTGGCCACATT
CATCAACTGCGGCAGGTTCAGCGACATCAAGAACGTGGACCCCAAGAGCTTCAAGCTGGTGCAGAACAAG
TACCTGGGCGTGATCATTCAGTGCCTGGTGACCGAGACCAAGACAAGCGTGTCCAGGCACATCTACTTTT
TCAGCGCCAGAGGCAGGATCGACCCCCTGGTGTACCTGGACGAGTTCCTGAGGAACAGCGAGCCCGTGCT
GAAGAGAGTGAACAGGACCGGCAACAGCAGCAGCAACAAGCAGGAGTACCAGCTGCTGAAGGACAACCTG
GTGCGCAGCTACAACAAGGCCCTGAAGAAGAACGCCCCCTACCCCATCTTCGCTATCAAGAACGGCCCTA
AGAGCCACATCGGCAGGCACCTGATGACCAGCTTTCTGAGCATGAAGGGCCTGACCGAGCTGACAAACGT
GGTGGGCAACTGGAGCGACAAGAGGGCCTCCGCCGTGGCCAGGACCACCTACACCCACCAGATCACCGCC
ATCCCCGACCACTACTTCGCCCTGGTGTCCAGGTACTACGCCTACGACCCCATCAGCAAGGAGATGATCG
CCCTGAAGGACGAGACCAACCCCATCGAGGAGTGGCAGCACATCGAGCAGCTGAAGGGCAGCGCCGAGGG
CAGCATCAGATACCCCGCCTGGAACGGCATCATCAGCCAGGAGGTGCTGGACTACCTGAGCAGCTACATC
AACAGGCGGATCTACCCATACGATGTTCCAGATTACGCTTAAGAATTCGATATCAAGCTTAATAAAAGAT
CTTTATTTTCATTAGATCTGTGTGTTGGTTTTTTGTGTCGGACCGAGCGGCCGCAGGAACCCCTAGTGAT
GGAGTTGGCCACTCCCTCTCTGCGCGCTCGCTCGCTCACTGAGGCCGGGCGACCAAAGGTCGCCCGACGC
CCGGGCTTTGCCCGGGCGGCCTCAGTGAGCGAGCGAGCGCGCAGCTGCCTGCAGGGGCGCCTGATGCGGT
ATTTTCTCCTTACGCATCTGTGCGGTATTTCACACCGCATA
[95 nt withheld, positions 3122-3216]
T
[46 nt withheld, positions 3218-3263]
C
[141 nt withheld, positions 3265-3405]
CCTTTGACGTTGGAGTCCACGTTCTTT
[37 nt withheld, positions 3433-3469]
ACTCTATCTCGGGCTATTCTTTTGATTTATAAGGGATTTTGCCGATTTCGGTCTATTGGTTAAAAAATGA
GCTGATTTAACAAAAATTTAACGCGAATTTTAACAAAATATTAACGTTTACAATTTTATGGTGCACTCTC
AGTACAATCTGCTCTGATGCCGCATAGTTAAGCCAGCCCCGACACCCGCCAACACCCGCTGACGCGCCCT
GACGGGCTTGTCTGCTCCCGGCATCCGCTTACAGACAAGCTGTGACCGTCTCCGGGAGCTGCATGTGTCA
GAGGTTTTCACCGTCATCACCGAAACGCGCGAGACGAAAGGGCCTCGTGATACGCCTATTTTTATAGGTT
AATGTCATGATAATAATGGTTTCTTAGACGTCAGGTGGCACTTTTCGGGGAAATGTGCGCGGAACCCCTA
TTTGTTTATTTTTCTAAATACATTCAAATATGTATCCGCTCATGAGACAATAACCCTGATAAATGCTTCA
ATAATATTGAAAAAGGAAGAGTATGAGTATTCAACATTTCCGTGTCGCCCTTATTCCCTTTTTTGCGGCA
TTTTGCCTTCCTGTTTTTGCTCACCCAGAAACGCTGGTGAAAGTAAAAGATGCTGAAGATCAGTTGGGTG
CACGAGTGGGTTACATCGAACTGGATCTCAACAGCGGTAAGATCCTTGAGAGTTTTCGCCCCGAAGAACG
TTTTCCAATGATGAGCACTTTTAAAGTTCTGCTATGTGGCGCGGTATTATCCCGTATTGACGCCGGGCAA
GAGCAACTCGGTCGCCGCATACACTATTCTCAGAATGACTTGGTTGAGTACTCACCAGTCACAGAAAAGC
ATCTTACGGATGGCATGACAGTAAGAGAATTATGCAGTGCTGCCATAACCATGAGTGATAACACTGCGGC
CAACTTACTTCTGACAACGATCGGAGGACCGAAGGAGCTAACCGCTTTTTTGCACAACATGGGGGATCAT
GTAACTCGCCTTGATCGTTGGGAACCGGAGCTGAATGAAGCCATACCAAACGACGAGCGTGACACCACGA
TGCCTGTAGCAATGGCAACAACGTTGCGCAAACTATTAACTGGCGAACTACTTACTCTAGCTTCCCGGCA
ACAATTAATAGACTGGATGGAGGCGGATAAAGTTGCAGGACCACTTCTGCGCTCGGCCCTTCCGGCTGGC
TGGTTTATTGCTGATAAATCTGGAGCCGGTGAGCGTGGGTCTCGCGGTATCATTGCAGCACTGGGGCCAG
ATGGTAAGCCCTCCCGTATCGTAGTTATCTACACGACGGGGAGTCAGGCAACTATGGATGAACGAAATAG
ACAGATCGCTGAGATAGGTGCCTCACTGATTAAGCATTGGTAACTGTCAGACCAAGTTTACTCATATATA
CTTTAGATTGATTTAAAACTTCATTTTTAATTTAAAAGGATCTAGGTGAAGATCCTTTTTGATAATCTCA
TGACCAAAATCCCTTAACGTGAGTTTTCGTTCCACTGAGCGTCAGACCCCGTAGAAAAGATCAAAGGATC
TTCTTGAGATCCTTTTTTTCTGCGCGTAATCTGCTGCTTGCAAACAAAAAAACCACCGCTACCAGCGGTG
GTTTGTTTGCCGGATCAAGAGCTACCAACTCTTTTTCCGAAGGTAACTGGCTTCAGCAGAGCGCAGATAC
CAAATACTGTTCTTCTAGTGTAGCCGTAGTTAGGCCACCACTTCAAGAACTCTGTAGCACCGCCTACATA
CCTCGCTCTGCTAATCCTGTTACCAGTGGCTGCTGCCAGTGGCGATAAGTCGTGTCTTACCGGGTTGGAC
TCAAGACGATAGTTACCGGATAAGGCGCAGCGGTCGGGCTGAACGGGGGGTTCGTGCACACAGCCCAGCT
TGGAGCGAACGACCTACACCGAACTGAGATACCTACAGCGTGAGCTATGAGAAAGCGCCACGCTTCCCGA
AGGGAGAAAGGCGGACAGGTATCCGGTAAGCGGCAGGGTCGGAACAGGAGAGCGCACGAGGGAGCTTCCA
GGGGGAAACGCCTGGTATCTTTATAGTCCTGTCGGGTTTCGCCACCTCTGACTTGAGCGTCGATTTTTGT
GATGCTCGTCAGGGGGGCGGAGCCTATGGAAAAACGCCAGCAACGCGGCCTTTTTACGGTTCCTGGCCTT
TTGCTGGCCTTTTGCTCACATGT
Features (pLannotate 1.2.2; 22 found; start..end, strand, type, name):
     12..39      +  repeat_region  AAV2 ITR (fragment): inverted terminal repeat of adeno-associated virus serotype 2 inverted
     68..95      +  repeat_region  AAV2 ITR (fragment): inverted terminal repeat of adeno-associated virus serotype 2 inverted
    145..385     +  promoter       U6 promoter: RNA polymerase III promoter for human U6 snRNA
    412..487     +  misc_RNA       gRNA scaffold: guide RNA scaffold for the Streptococcus pyogenes CRISPR/Cas9 system
    494..536     +  misc_RNA       gRNA scaffold (fragment): guide RNA scaffold for the Streptococcus pyogenes CRISPR/Cas9 system
    577..862     +  enhancer       CMV enhancer: human cytomegalovirus immediate early enhancer; contains an 18-bp deletion relative to the standard CMV enhancer
    864..1025    +  promoter       chicken β-actin promoter (fragment): No description available
   1023..1044    +  promoter       chicken β-actin promoter (fragment): No description available
   1115..1271    +  promoter       chicken β-actin promoter (fragment): contains a 21-bp deletion relative to the standard chicken β-actin promoter
   1272..1499    +  intron         hybrid intron: hybrid between chicken β-actin (CBA) and minute virus of mice (MMV) introns (Gray et al., 2011)
   1517..2813    +  CDS            FLPo (fragment): nuclear-targeted site-specific recombinase FLPo is a mouse codon-optimized fusion between the SV40 nuclear localization signal and a thermostable version of the Saccharomyces cerevisiae site-specific recombinase FLP. Recombination occurs at FRT sequences.
   2813..2841    +  CDS            3xHA (fragment): three tandem HA epitope tags
   2843..2861    +  misc_feature   MCS (fragment): pBluescript multiple cloning site
   2861..2908    +  polyA_signal   poly(A) signal: synthetic polyadenylation signal
   2925..3065    +  repeat_region  AAV2 ITR: inverted terminal repeat of adeno-associated virus serotype 2 inverted
   3070..3121    -  misc_feature   bom (fragment): basis of mobility region from pBR322
   3140..3595    +  rep_origin     f1 ori (sequence partly withheld): f1 bacteriophage origin of replication; arrow indicates direction of (+) strand synthesis
   3596..3645    -  misc_feature   bom (fragment): basis of mobility region from pBR322
   3747..3782    -  CDS            rop (fragment): Rop protein, which maintains plasmids at low copy number; rop
   3877..3981    +  promoter       AmpR promoter: bla
   3982..4842    +  CDS            AmpR: β-lactamase; bla; confers resistance to ampicillin, carbenicillin, and related antibiotics
   5013..5601    +  rep_origin     ori: high-copy-number ColE1/pMB1/pBR322/pUC origin of replication
