[The description below was written by a language model from this plasmid's Addgene catalogue record and pLannotate feature annotations shown in this document.]
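Description:
AAV:ITR-U6-sgRNA (Backbone) PCB-FlPO-WPRE-syntetisk pA-UTR is an AAV transfer plasmid for mammalian expression that pairs an empty CRISPR guide RNA cassette with a FLPo recombinase expression unit. It is propagated in E. coli through a high-copy ColE1/pUC-type origin under ampicillin selection (AmpR with its bla promoter), and the backbone also carries an f1 phage origin. The payload lies between AAV2 inverted terminal repeats, which allow the intervening DNA to be packaged into recombinant AAV particles. In the sequenced record the downstream ITR is annotated in full, while the upstream one is detected only as short fragments.

Within the ITRs, a human U6 RNA polymerase III promoter precedes a Streptococcus pyogenes Cas9 gRNA scaffold. No targeting spacer is present, so users are expected to clone in their own guide. Downstream is a hybrid CMV enhancer/chicken β-actin promoter followed by a CBA/MVM hybrid intron, which the catalogue lists as CAG. It drives FLPo, a mouse codon-optimised, thermostable FLP fused to an SV40 nuclear localisation signal that recombines FRT sites. A short HA epitope fragment is annotated directly after the coding sequence, and the transcript ends at a synthetic poly(A) signal.

The plasmid name mentions a WPRE, but the feature table annotates none, so its presence cannot be confirmed. The catalogue size (5562 bp) also differs slightly from the sequenced record (5,662 nt), and the depositor notes sequence differences that are not expected to affect function. The design suits viral delivery of a guide together with Flp, for example into cells or animals carrying FRT-dependent alleles and a separate source of Cas9. The record itself states only FlpO expression with an empty gRNA.
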