Addgene plasmid #68347: AAV:ITR-U6-sgRNA (Backbone) PCB-FlPO-WPRE-syntetisk pA-UTR
Purpose: AAV plasmid expressing the FlpO recombinase. with empty gRNA
Depositing lab: Jannik Elverløv-Jakobsen. Depositing organization: Aarhus University.
Backbone
  Vector backbone: amp
  Backbone size w/o insert (bp): 2500
  Total vector size (bp): 5562
  Vector type: Mammalian Expression, AAV, CRISPR
Growth in bacteria
  Bacterial resistance: Ampicillin, 100 μg/mL
  Growth temperature: 37°C
  Growth strain: NEB Stable
  Copy number: High Copy
Gene/Insert
  Gene/Insert name: FlPO
  Species: Synthetic
  Insert size (bp): 1300
  Promoter: CAG
  Cloning method: Restriction Enzyme; 5′ cloning site AgeI (unknown if destroyed); 3′ cloning site AflII (unknown if destroyed)
  Sequencing primers: 5′ ttgatgtcgctgaacctgcc; 3′ cttcgagtacaccagcaggt
Terms and licenses: Academic/Nonprofit Terms; Industry Terms: Not Available to Industry
Depositor comments: Please note that the Addgene verified sequence differs from the depositors reference sequence (.gb) file, however these differences should not impact plasmid function.
How to cite: AAV:ITR-U6-sgRNA (Backbone) PCB-FlPO-WPRE-syntetisk pA-UTR was a gift from Jannik Elverløv-Jakobsen (Addgene plasmid # 68347 ; http://n2t.net/addgene:68347 ; RRID:Addgene_68347)
