>Addgene plasmid #68347 | AAV:ITR-U6-sgRNA (Backbone) PCB-FlPO-WPRE-syntetisk pA-UTR | addgene partial sequence | sequence record 124388 | hU6-F 5'-GAGGGCCTATTTCCCATGATT-3'
ATTGGAATTAATTTGACTGTAAACACAAAGATATTAGTACAAAATACGTGACGTAGAAAGTAATAATTTC
TTGGGTAGTTTGCAGTTTTAAAATTATGTTTTAAAATGGACTATCATATGCTTACCGTAACTTGAAAGTA
TTTCGATTTCTTGGCTTTATATATCTTGTGGAAAGGACGAAACACCGGAAGAGCGAGCTCTTCTGTTTTA
GAGCTAGAAATAGCAAGTTAAAATAAGGCTAGTCCGTTATCAACTTGAAAAAGTGGCACCGAGTCGGTGC
TTTTTTGTTTTAGAGCTAGAAATAGCAAGTTAAAATAAGGCTAGTCCGTAGCGCGTGCGCCAATTCTGCA
GACAAATTCTAGAGGTACCCGTTACATAACTTACGGTAAA
