>Addgene plasmid #68347 | AAV:ITR-U6-sgRNA (Backbone) PCB-FlPO-WPRE-syntetisk pA-UTR | addgene partial sequence | sequence record 133287 | pCBhProF 5'-agggatggttggttggtggg-3'
TCCTAAGAAGAAGAGGAAGGTGATGAGCCAGTTCGACATCCTGTGCAAGACCCCCCCCAAGGTGCTGGTG
CGGCAGTTCGTGGAGAGATTCGAGAGGCCCAGCGGCGAGAAGATCGCCAGCTGTGCCGCCGAGCTGACCT
ACCTGTGCTGGATGATCACCCACAACGGCACCGCCATCAAGAGGGCCACCTTCATGAGCTACAACACCAT
CATCAGCAACAGCCTGAGCTTCGACATCGTGAACAAGAGCCTGCAGTTCAAGTACAAGACCCAGAAGGCC
ACCATCCTGGAGGCCAGCCTGAAGAAGCTGATCCCCGCCTGGGAGTTCACCATCATCCCTTACAACGGCC
AGAAGCACCAGAGCGACATCACCGACATCGTGTCCAGCCTGCAGCTGCAGTTCGAGAGCAGCGAGGAGGC
CGACAAGGGCAACAGCCACAGCAAGAAGATGCTGAAGGCCCTGCTGTCCGAGGGCGAGAGCATCTGGGAG
ATCACCGAGAAGATCCTGAACAGCTTCGAGTACACCAGCAGGTTCACCAAGACCAAGACCCTGTACCAGT
TCCTGTTCCTGGCCACATTCATCAACTGCGGCAGGTTCAGCGACATCAAGAACGTGGACCCCAAGAGCTT
CAAGCTGGTGCAGAACAAGTACCTGGGCGTGATCATTCAGTGCCTGGTGACCGAGACCAAGACAAGCGTG
TCCAGGCACATCTACTT
